>Addgene plasmid #241327 | Syn-FRT-MCS-WPRE-SV40 - GCH9.1 | addgene full sequence | sequence record 481117 | Addgene NGS Result
TTGAGATCCTTTTTTTCTGCGCGTAATCTGCTGCTTGCAAACAAAAAAACCACCGCTACCAGCGGTGGTT
TGTTTGCCGGATCAAGAGCTACCAACTCTTTTTCCGAAGGTAACTGGCTTCAGCAGAGCGCAGATACCAA
ATACTGTTCTTCTAGTGTAGCCGTAGTTAGGCCACCACTTCAAGAACTCTGTAGCACCGCCTACATACCT
CGCTCTGCTAATCCTGTTACCAGTGGCTGCTGCCAGTGGCGATAAGTCGTGTCTTACCGGGTTGGACTCA
AGACGATAGTTACCGGATAAGGCGCAGCGGTCGGGCTGAACGGGGGGTTCGTGCACACAGCCCAGCTTGG
AGCGAACGACCTACACCGAACTGAGATACCTACAGCGTGAGCTATGAGAAAGCGCCACGCTTCCCGAAGG
GAGAAAGGCGGACAGGTATCCGGTAAGCGGCAGGGTCGGAACAGGAGAGCGCACGAGGGAGCTTCCAGGG
GGAAACGCCTGGTATCTTTATAGTCCTGTCGGGTTTCGCCACCTCTGACTTGAGCGTCGATTTTTGTGAT
GCTCGTCAGGGGGGCGGAGCCTATGGAAAAACGCCAGCAACGCGGCCTTTTTACGGTTCCTGGCCTTTTG
CTGGCCTTTTGCTCACATGTTCTTTCCTGCGTTATCCCCTGATTCTGTGGATAACCGTATTACCGCCTTT
GAGTGAGCTGATACCGCTCGCCGCAGCCGAACGACCGAGCGCAGCGAGTCAGTGAGCGAGGAAGCGGAAG
AGCGCCCAATACGCAAACCGCCTCTCCCCGCGCGTTGGCCGATTCATTAATGCAGCTGGCACGACAGGTT
TCCCGACTGGAAAGCGGGCAGTGAGCGCAACGCAATTAATGTGAGTTAGCTCACTCATTAGGCACCCCAG
GCTTTACACTTTATGCTTCCGGCTCGTATGTTGTGTGGAATTGTGAGCGGATAACAATTTCACACAGGAA
ACAGCTATGACCATGATTACGAATTGCCTGCAGGCAGCTGCGCGCTCGCTCGCTCACTGAGGCCGCCCGG
GCAAAGCCCGGGCGTCGGGCGACCTTTGGTCGCCCGGCCTCAGTGAGCGAGCGAGCGCGCAGAGAGGGAG
TGGCCAACTCCATCACTAGGGGTTCCTATCGATGGCGCGCCTACCACATTTGTAGAGGTTTTACTTGCTT
TAAAAAACCTCCCACATCTCCCCCTGAACCTGAAACATAAAATGAATGCAATTGTTGTTGTTAACTTGTT
TATTGCAGCTTATAATGGTTACAAATAAAGCAATAGCATCACAAATTTCACAAATAAAGCATTTTTTTCA
CTGCATTCTAGTTGTGGTTTGTCCAAACTCATCAATGTATCTTATCATGTCTGTGTACAGCGGGGAGGCG
GCCCAAAGGGAGATCCGACTCGTCTGAGGGCGAAGGCGAAGACGCGGAAGAGGCCGCAGAGCCGGCAGCA
GGCCGCGGGAAGGAAGGTCCGCTGGATTGAGGGCCGAAGGGACGTAGCAGAAGGACGTCCCGCGCAGAAT
CCAGGTGGCAACACAGGCGAGCAGCCAAGGAAAGGACGATGATTTCCCCGACAACACCACGGAATTGTCA
GTGCCCAACAGCCGAGCCCCTGTCCAGCAGCGGGCAAGGCAGGCGGCGATGAGTTCCGCCGTGGCAATAG
GGAGGGGGAAAGCGAAAGTCCCGGAAAGGAGCTGACAGGTGGTGGCAATGCCCCAACCAGTGGGGGTTGC
GTCAGCAAACACAGTGCACACCACGCCACGTTGCCTGACAACGGGCCACAACTCCTCATAAAGAGACAGC
AACCAGGATTTATACAAGGAGGAGAAAATGAAAGCCATACGGGAAGCAATAGCATGATACAAAGGCATTA
AAGCAGCGTATCCACATAGCGTAAAAGGAGCAACATAGTTAAGAATACCAGTCAATCTTTCACAAATTTT
GTAATCCAGAGGTTGATTGCTAGCGAAGTTCCTATTCCGAAGTTCCTATTCTTCAAATAGTATAGGAACT
TCTTGGATCAAAATAGGAGCGATCGCAATGGAAGTTCCTATTCCGAAGTTCCTATTCTCTAGAAAGTATA
GGAACTTCGGTACCGGGCCCCCCCTCGAGGTCGACGGTATCGATAAGCTTGATATCGAATTCCTGCAGCC
CGGGGGATCCACTAGTTCTAGAGCGGCCGCCACCGCGGTGGAGCTCGAAGTTCCTATACTATTTGAAGAA
TAGGAACTTCGGAATAGGAACTTCAGAGCGCTTTGGCCGCTCCGGCCAAAGGGAAGTTCCTATACTTTCT
AGAGAATAGGAACTTCGGAATAGGAACTTCACCGGTCTGCGCTCTCAGGCACGACACGACTCCTCCGCTG
CCCACCGCAGACTGAGGCAGCGCTGAGTCGCCGGCGCCGCAGCGCAGATGGTCGCGCCCGTGCCCCCCTA
TCTCGCGCCTCGCGTGGTGCGGTCCGGCTGGGCCGGCGGCGGCGCGGACGCGACCAAGGTGGCCGGGAAG
GGGAGTTTGCGGGGGACCGGCGAGTGACGTCAGCGCGCCTTCAGTGCTGAGGCGGCGGTGGCGCGCGCCG
CCAGGCGGGGGCGAAGGCACTGTCCGCGGTGCTGAAGCTGGCAGTGCGCACGCGCCTCGCCGCATCCTGT
TTCCCCTCCCCCTCTCTGATAGGGGATGCGCAATTTGGGGAATGGGGGTTGGGTGCTTGTCCAGTGGGTC
GGGGTCGGTCGTCAGGTAGGCACCCCCACCCCGCCTCATCCTGGTCCTAAAACCCACTTGCACTCATACG
CAGGGCCCTCTGCAGAGATCTAGGAACCCCTAGTGATGGAGTTGGCCACTCCCTCTCTGCGCGCTCGCTC
GCTCACTGAGGCCGGGCGACCAAAGGTCGCCCGGCCTCAGTGAGCGAGCGAGCGCGCAGCTGCCTGCAGG
CAGCTTGGCACTGGCCGTCGTTTTACAACGTCGTGACTGGGAAAACCCTGGCGTTACCCAACTTAATCGC
CTTGCAGCACATCCCCCTTTCGCCAGCTGGCGTAATAGCGAAGAGGCCCGCACCGATCGCCCTTCCCAAC
AGTTGCGCAGCCTGAATGGCGAATGGCGCCTGATGCGGTATTTTCTCCTTACGCATCTGTGCGGTATTTC
ACACCGCATA
[142 nt withheld, positions 3161-3302]
C
[141 nt withheld, positions 3304-3444]
CCTTTGACGTTGGAGTCCACGTTCTTT
[37 nt withheld, positions 3472-3508]
ACCCTATCTCGGGCTATTCTTTTGATTTATAAGGGATTTTGCCGATTTCGGCCTATTGGTTAAAAAATGA
GCTGATTTAACAAAAATTTAACGCGAATTTTAACAAAATATTAACGTTTACAATTTTATGGTGCACTCTC
AGTACAATCTGCTCTGATGCCGCATAGTTAAGCCAGCCCCGACACCCGCCAACACCCGCTGACGCGCCCT
GACGGGCTTGTCTGCTCCCGGCATCCGCTTACAGACAAGCTGTGACCGTCTCCGGGAGCTGCATGTGTCA
GAGGTTTTCACCGTCATCACCGAAACGCGCGAGACGAAAGGGCCTCGTGATACGCCTATTTTTATAGGTT
AATGTCATGATAATAATGGTTTCTTAGACGTCAGGTGGCACTTTTCGGGGAAATGTGCGCGGAACCCCTA
TTTGTTTATTTTTCTAAATACATTCAAATATGTATCCGCTCATGAGACAATAACCCTGATAAATGCTTCA
ATAATATTGAAAAAGGAAGAGTATGAGTATTCAACATTTCCGTGTCGCCCTTATTCCCTTTTTTGCGGCA
TTTTGCCTTCCTGTTTTTGCTCACCCAGAAACGCTGGTGAAAGTAAAAGATGCTGAAGATCAGTTGGGTG
CACGAGTGGGTTACATCGAACTGGATCTCAACAGCGGTAAGATCCTTGAGAGTTTTCGCCCCGAAGAACG
TTTTCCAATGATGAGCACTTTTAAAGTTCTGCTATGTGGCGCGGTATTATCCCGTATTGACGCCGGGCAA
GAGCAACTCGGTCGCCGCATACACTATTCTCAGAATGACTTGGTTGAGTACTCACCAGTCACAGAAAAGC
ATCTTACGGATGGCATGACAGTAAGAGAATTATGCAGTGCTGCCATAACCATGAGTGATAACACTGCGGC
CAACTTACTTCTGACAACGATCGGAGGACCGAAGGAGCTAACCGCTTTTTTGCACAACATGGGGGATCAT
GTAACTCGCCTTGATCGTTGGGAACCGGAGCTGAATGAAGCCATACCAAACGACGAGCGTGACACCACGA
TGCCTGTAGCAATGGCAACAACGTTGCGCAAACTATTAACTGGCGAACTACTTACTCTAGCTTCCCGGCA
ACAATTAATAGACTGGATGGAGGCGGATAAAGTTGCAGGACCACTTCTGCGCTCGGCCCTTCCGGCTGGC
TGGTTTATTGCTGATAAATCTGGAGCCGGTGAGCGTGGGTCTCGCGGTATCATTGCAGCACTGGGGCCAG
ATGGTAAGCCCTCCCGTATCGTAGTTATCTACACGACGGGGAGTCAGGCAACTATGGATGAACGAAATAG
ACAGATCGCTGAGATAGGTGCCTCACTGATTAAGCATTGGTAACTGTCAGACCAAGTTTACTCATATATA
CTTTAGATTGATTTAAAACTTCATTTTTAATTTAAAAGGATCTAGGTGAAGATCCTTTTTGATAATCTCA
TGACCAAAATCCCTTAACGTGAGTTTTCGTTCCACTGAGCGTCAGACCCCGTAGAAAAGATCAAAGGATC
TTC
Features (pLannotate 1.2.2; 21 found; start..end, strand, type, name):
      1..589     +  rep_origin     ori: high-copy-number ColE1/pMB1/pBR322/pUC origin of replication
    772..864     +  CDS            lacI (fragment): lac repressor; lacI; The lac repressor binds to the lac operator to inhibit transcription in E. coli. This inhibition can be relieved by adding lactose or isopropyl-β-D-thiogalactopyranoside (IPTG).
    877..898     +  protein_bind   CAP binding site: CAP binding activates transcription in the presence of cAMP. E. coli catabolite activator protein
    913..943     +  promoter       lac promoter: promoter for the E. coli lac operon
    951..967     +  protein_bind   lac operator: The lac repressor binds to the lac operator to inhibit transcription in E. coli. This inhibition can be relieved by adding lactose or isopropyl-β-D-thiogalactopyranoside (IPTG). lac repressor encoded by lacI
   1007..1147    -  repeat_region  AAV2 ITR: inverted terminal repeat of adeno-associated virus serotype 2 inverted
   1162..1230    +  CDS            large T antigen (fragment): large T antigen from SV40 (simian virus 40)
   1253..1374    +  polyA_signal   SV40 poly(A) signal: SV40 polyadenylation signal
   1390..1978    -  misc_feature   WPRE: woodchuck hepatitis virus posttranscriptional regulatory element
   2061..2108    +  protein_bind   FRT: FLP-mediated recombination occurs in the 8-bp core sequence TCTAGAAA (Turan and Bode, 2011). FLP recombinase from the Saccharomyces cerevisiae 2μ plasmid
   2109..2216    -  misc_feature   MCS: pBluescript multiple cloning site
   2293..2340    -  protein_bind   FRT: FLP-mediated recombination occurs in the 8-bp core sequence TCTAGAAA (Turan and Bode, 2011). FLP recombinase from the Saccharomyces cerevisiae 2μ plasmid
   2347..2794    -  promoter       hSyn promoter: human synapsin I promoter; confers neuron-specific expression (Kügler et al., 2003)
   2822..2903    +  repeat_region  AAV2 ITR (fragment): inverted terminal repeat of adeno-associated virus serotype 2 inverted
   2949..3103    +  CDS            lacZα (fragment): LacZα fragment of β-galactosidase; lacZ fragment
   3109..3160    -  misc_feature   bom (fragment): basis of mobility region from pBR322
   3179..3559    +  rep_origin     M13 ori (sequence partly withheld): M13 bacteriophage origin of replication; arrow indicates direction of (+) strand synthesis
   3635..3684    -  misc_feature   bom (fragment): basis of mobility region from pBR322
   3786..3821    -  CDS            rop (fragment): Rop protein, which maintains plasmids at low copy number; rop
   3916..4020    +  promoter       AmpR promoter: bla
   4021..4881    +  CDS            AmpR: β-lactamase; bla; confers resistance to ampicillin, carbenicillin, and related antibiotics
