[The description below was written by a language model from this plasmid's Addgene catalogue record and pLannotate feature annotations shown in this document.]
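Description:
Syn-FRT-MCS-WPRE-SV40 - GCH9.1 is an empty AAV cloning vector on a pAAV backbone, about 5.05 kb in the sequenced record, designed for building transfer plasmids that give Flp-dependent transgene expression in neurons. It is maintained in E. coli through a high-copy ColE1/pUC-type origin and selected with ampicillin via a full-length β-lactamase gene under its own promoter. The recommended recombination-deficient host strain fits the need to keep the AAV terminal repeats intact. The backbone also carries an M13 phage origin and assorted cloning-vector remnants (lac promoter/operator, CAP site, and fragments of lacI, lacZα, bom and rop) that play no role in the payload.

The expression cassette lies between AAV2 inverted terminal repeats, which provide the cis signals for replication and packaging of the genome into AAV particles; one ITR is annotated in full and the other only as a fragment. Read in the cassette's own orientation (the minus strand of the record), the human synapsin I promoter, which confers neuron-specific expression, is followed by an FRT site, a pBluescript-derived multiple cloning site, a second FRT site in the opposite orientation, the WPRE element that enhances transcript stability and expression, and an SV40 polyadenylation signal. No insert is present. The oppositely oriented FRT sites allow a coding sequence cloned in reverse orientation to be inverted by Flp recombinase into the sense orientation relative to the promoter, restricting expression to Flp-expressing neurons. The annotation shows only one FRT on each side, and the record does not state whether additional variant sites are present to lock the inverted state.
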