Addgene plasmid #241327: Syn-FRT-MCS-WPRE-SV40 - GCH9.1
Purpose: (Empty Backbone) AAV cloning vector for Flp-dependent expression under the Syn promoter.
Depositing lab: Kimberly Ritola. Depositing organization: University of North Carolina at Chapel Hill.
Backbone
  Vector backbone: pAAV
  Vector type: AAV ; Cloning Vector
Growth in bacteria
  Bacterial resistance: Ampicillin, 100 μg/mL
  Growth temperature: 37°C
  Growth strain: NEB Stable
  Copy number: High Copy
Gene/Insert
  Gene/Insert name: None
Terms and licenses: Academic/Nonprofit Terms; Industry Terms: Not Available to Industry
How to cite: Syn-FRT-MCS-WPRE-SV40 - GCH9.1 was a gift from Kimberly Ritola (Addgene plasmid # 241327 ; http://n2t.net/addgene:241327 ; RRID:Addgene_241327)
